Addgene plasmid #125816: pFH77
Purpose: Level0 enCas9-PolI3M-TBD, wheat codon optimized
Depositing lab: Vladimir Nekrasov. Depositing organization: Rothamsted Research. Publication: A modular cloning toolkit for genome editing in plants. Hahn F, Korolev A, Sanjurjo Loures L, Nekrasov V. BMC Plant Biol. 2020 Apr 23;20(1):179. doi: 10.1186/s12870-020-02388-2. PubMed 32326901.
Backbone
  Vector backbone: pICH41308
  Vector type: Plant Expression, CRISPR, Synthetic Biology
Growth in bacteria
  Bacterial resistance: Spectinomycin, 50 μg/mL
  Growth temperature: 37°C
  Growth strain: DH5alpha
  Copy number: High Copy
Gene/Insert
  Gene/Insert name: enCas9-PolI3M-TBD, wheat codon optimized
  Species: Synthetic
Terms and licenses: Academic/Nonprofit Terms; Industry Terms: Not Available to Industry
How to cite: pFH77 was a gift from Vladimir Nekrasov (Addgene plasmid # 125816 ; http://n2t.net/addgene:125816 ; RRID:Addgene_125816)
