[The description below was written by a language model from this plasmid's Addgene catalogue record and pLannotate feature annotations shown in this document.]
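Description:
pFH77 is a Level 0 module from a modular (Golden Gate/MoClo-style) cloning toolkit for plant genome editing, built in the pICH41308 backbone. It is a part-donor plasmid rather than a finished expression vector. It is maintained in E. coli at high copy through a ColE1/pUC-type origin and selected with spectinomycin via the aadA gene. The short integrase, gentamicin acetyltransferase and lacI fragments flagged near the marker and cloning site appear to be backbone remnants rather than functional genes.

The payload is a synthetic, wheat codon-optimized open reading frame named enCas9-PolI3M-TBD. The feature table shows a Streptococcus pyogenes Cas9 coding region of about 4.1 kb followed, after a short gap that likely encodes a linker, by roughly 3 kb matching E. coli DNA polymerase I (polA). This arrangement is consistent with an EvolvR-type fusion, in which an enhanced nickase form of Cas9 guides an error-prone polymerase variant to a chosen locus. The polymerase extends from the nick and introduces substitutions in a nearby window, giving targeted diversification rather than a defined edit. "3M" would then refer to three fidelity-lowering polymerase mutations and "TBD" to an added thioredoxin-binding domain intended to raise processivity, but the record does not spell out these mutations or annotate the domain separately.

No plant promoter, terminator or guide RNA cassette is annotated, as expected for a coding-sequence module. It would be combined with such parts in higher-level assemblies to build transcription units for expression in wheat or other plants. The sequencing-derived and depositor sequence records differ by only two nucleotides in length and carry the same annotations.
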