Features (pLannotate 1.2.2; 8 found; start..end, strand, type, name):
    110..214     +  promoter       AmpR promoter: bla
    205..285     -  CDS            int (fragment): INT2_ECOLX - Protein inferred from homology: Swiss-Prot protein existence level 3. Putative integrase believed to be involved in the insertion of antibiotic resistance genes into plasmids and transposons. From Escherichia coli.
    371..427     +  CDS            GmR (fragment): gentamycin acetyltransferase; aacC1; confers resistance to gentamycin
    434..1222    +  CDS            aadA: S3AD_ECOLX - Experimental evidence at protein level: Swiss-Prot protein existence level 1. Mediates bacterial resistance to the antibiotics streptomycin and spectinomycin. From Escherichia coli.
   1396..1984    +  rep_origin     ori: high-copy-number ColE1/pMB1/pBR322/pUC origin of replication
   2167..2216    +  CDS            lacI (fragment): lac repressor; lacI; The lac repressor binds to the lac operator to inhibit transcription in E. coli. This inhibition can be relieved by adding lactose or isopropyl-β-D-thiogalactopyranoside (IPTG).
   2260..6363    +  CDS            cas9: CAS9_STRP1 - Also known as csn1 From Streptococcus pyogenes serotype M1.
   6433..9420    +  CDS            polA: DPO1_ECOLI - Also known as resA. Experimental evidence at protein level: Swiss-Prot protein existence level 1. In addition to polymerase activity, this DNA polymerase exhibits 3'-5' and 5'-3' exonuclease activity. It is able to utilize nicked circular duplex DNA as a template and can unwind the parental DNA strand from its template. From Escherichia coli (strain K12).
>Addgene plasmid #125816 | pFH77 | depositor full sequence | sequence record 241144 | pFH77 sequence 9439 bps
GTGGCTCTTCAGTGGACGAAAGGGCCTCGTGATACGCCTATTTTTATAGGTTAATGTCATGATAATAATG
GTTTCTTAGACGTCAGGTGGCACTTTTCGGGGAAATGTGCGCGGAACCCCTATTTGTTTATTTTTCTAAA
TACATTCAAATATGTATCCGCTCATGAGACAATAACCCTGATAAATGCTTCAATAATATTGAAAAAGGAA
GAGTATGCGCTCACGCAACTGGTCCAGAACCTTGACCGAACGCAGCGGTGGTAACGGCGCAGTGGCGGTT
TTCATGGCTTGTTATGACTGTTTTTTTGGGGTACAGTCTATGCCTCGGGCATCCAAGCAGCAAGCGCGTT
ACGCCGTGGGTCGATGTTTGATGTTATGGAGCAGCAACGATGTTACGCAGCAGGGCAGTCGCCCTAAAAC
AAAGTTAAACATCATGAGGGAAGCGGTGATCGCCGAAGTATCGACTCAACTATCAGAGGTAGTTGGCGTC
ATCGAGCGCCATCTCGAACCGACGTTGCTGGCCGTACATTTGTACGGCTCCGCAGTGGATGGCGGCCTGA
AGCCACACAGCGATATTGATTTGCTGGTTACGGTGACCGTAAGGCTTGATGAAACAACGCGGCGAGCTTT
GATCAACGACCTTTTGGAAACTTCGGCTTCCCCTGGAGAGAGCGAGATTCTCCGCGCTGTAGAAGTCACC
ATTGTTGTGCACGACGACATCATTCCGTGGCGTTATCCAGCTAAGCGCGAACTGCAATTTGGAGAATGGC
AGCGCAATGACATTCTTGCAGGTATCTTCGAGCCAGCCACGATCGACATTGATCTGGCTATCTTGCTGAC
AAAAGCAAGAGAACATAGCGTTGCCTTGGTAGGTCCAGCGGCGGAGGAACTCTTTGATCCGGTTCCTGAA
CAGGATCTATTTGAGGCGCTAAATGAAACCTTAACGCTATGGAACTCGCCGCCCGACTGGGCTGGCGATG
AGCGAAATGTAGTGCTTACGTTGTCCCGCATTTGGTACAGCGCAGTAACCGGCAAAATCGCGCCGAAGGA
TGTCGCTGCCGACTGGGCAATGGAGCGCCTGCCGGCCCAGTATCAGCCCGTCATACTTGAAGCTAGACAG
GCTTATCTTGGACAAGAAGAAGATCGCTTGGCCTCGCGCGCAGATCAGTTGGAAGAATTTGTCCATTACG
TAAAAGGCGAGATCACCAAGGTAGTCGGCAAATAACTGTCAGACCAAGTTTACTCATATATACTTTAGAT
TGATTTAAAACTTCATTTTTAATTTAAAAGGATCTAGGTGAAGATCCTTTTTGATAATCTCATGACCAAA
ATCCCTTAACGTGAGTTTTCGTTCCACTGAGCGTCAGACCCCGTAGAAAAGATCAAAGGATCTTCTTGAG
ATCCTTTTTTTCTGCGCGTAATCTGCTGCTTGCAAACAAAAAAACCACCGCTACCAGCGGTGGTTTGTTT
GCCGGATCAAGAGCTACCAACTCTTTTTCCGAAGGTAACTGGCTTCAGCAGAGCGCAGATACCAAATACT
GTCCTTCTAGTGTAGCCGTAGTTAGGCCACCACTTCAAGAACTCTGTAGCACCGCCTACATACCTCGCTC
TGCTAATCCTGTTACCAGTGGCTGCTGCCAGTGGCGATAAGTCGTGTCTTACCGGGTTGGACTCAAGACG
ATAGTTACCGGATAAGGCGCAGCGGTCGGGCTGAACGGGGGGTTCGTGCACACAGCCCAGCTTGGAGCGA
ACGACCTACACCGAACTGAGATACCTACAGCGTGAGCTATGAGAAAGCGCCACGCTTCCCGAAGGGAGAA
AGGCGGACAGGTATCCGGTAAGCGGCAGGGTCGGAACAGGAGAGCGCACGAGGGAGCTTCCAGGGGGAAA
CGCCTGGTATCTTTATAGTCCTGTCGGGTTTCGCCACCTCTGACTTGAGCGTCGATTTTTGTGATGCTCG
TCAGGGGGGCGGAGCCTATGGAAAAACGCCAGCAACGCGGCCTTTTTACGGTTCCTGGCCTTTTGCTGGC
CTTTTGCTCACATGTTCTTTCCTGCGTTATCCCCTGATTCTGTGGATAACCGTATTACCGCCTTTGAGTG
AGCTGATACCGCTCGCCGCAGCCGAACGACCGAGCGCAGCGAGTCAGTGAGCGAGGAAGCGGAAGAGCGC
CCAATACGCAAACCGCCTCTCCCCGCGCGTTGGCCGATTCATTAATCACTCTGTGGTCTCAAATGGCCCC
AAAGAAGAAGCGCAAGGTGATGGATAAGAAATACTCAATTGGTTTGGCAATTGGCACAAACTCGGTGGGC
TGGGCCGTGATTACTGACGAATACAAGGTGCCATCAAAGAAGTTCAAGGTGCTCGGCAATACTGACCGCC
ACTCTATCAAGAAGAATCTCATCGGCGCATTGCTCTTCGATTCGGGCGAGACAGCAGAGGCTACTAGGCT
GAAGAGGACCGCAAGGCGCAGGTACACCCGCCGCAAGAATCGCATATGCTACCTTCAAGAGATCTTCTCA
AACGAGATGGCCAAGGTGGACGACTCCTTCTTCCATAGGCTCGAAGAGTCCTTTCTGGTTGAAGAGGATA
AGAAGCACGAGAGGCATCCTATATTCGGCAACATCGTGGACGAGGTGGCCTATCATGAGAAGTACCCTAC
GATCTACCATCTCCGCAAGAAGCTGGTTGACAGCACCGATAAAGCCGATTTGCGCCTGATCTACCTGGCA
CTCGCACATATGATCAAGTTCCGCGGGCATTTCCTTATCGAGGGAGATCTCAACCCCGATAACTCCGACG
TGGACAAGCTCTTCATTCAGCTTGTGCAAACCTATAATCAGCTGTTCGAGGAGAATCCAATCAACGCGTC
TGGTGTTGATGCAAAGGCGATCCTGTCCGCGCGCCTGTCAAAATCACGCCGGCTGGAAAACTTGATTGCG
CAACTTCCAGGTGAGAAGAAGAACGGTTTGTTCGGCAATTTGATCGCACTCAGCCTCGGACTGACCCCCA
ACTTCAAGTCCAACTTCGATCTGGCCGAGGACGCCAAACTCCAGCTTTCCAAGGACACCTACGATGATGA
CCTCGATAACCTTTTGGCTCAGATTGGGGACCAGTACGCAGATCTGTTCCTTGCGGCGAAGAATCTCTCA
GACGCCATCCTGCTTTCCGATATCCTGAGGGTCAACACCGAGATCACCAAGGCGCCGCTGTCCGCATCCA
TGATCAAGCGCTACGATGAACACCACCAGGATCTCACCCTCCTCAAGGCCCTGGTGCGCCAGCAATTGCC
TGAAAAGTACAAGGAGATCTTTTTCGATCAGTCCAAGAATGGCTACGCGGGCTACATTGACGGCGGAGCG
AGCCAAGAGGAATTCTATAAGTTCATCAAGCCGATTCTTGAGAAGATGGATGGCACCGAGGAGCTTTTGG
TCAAACTGAACAGAGAGGACTTGTTGAGAAAGCAGAGAACCTTCGACAATGGCTCTATCCCCCATCAAAT
TCACCTCGGAGAGCTGCACGCAATCCTCCGTCGCCAGGAGGACTTCTATCCATTCCTTAAAGATAACAGG
GAAAAAATCGAAAAGATCCTCACGTTCCGCATTCCATACTACGTGGGTCCACTCGCGCGGGGTAATAGCA
GATTTGCGTGGATGACCCGGAAGTCGGAAGAGACAATCACTCCATGGAATTTCGAGGAGGTTGTCGATAA
GGGTGCGAGCGCCCAATCCTTTATTGAACGTATGACCAACTTCGACAAGAACCTTCCCAACGAAAAAGTG
CTCCCAAAGCATTCCCTGTTGTATGAGTACTTCACCGTTTATAATGAATTGACCAAAGTTAAATACGTCA
CGGAGGGCATGCGGAAGCCGGCTTTCCTCTCGGGAGAGCAAAAGAAGGCAATTGTCGATCTGCTTTTCAA
AACGAACCGTAAAGTCACCGTGAAGCAACTCAAAGAGGACTATTTCAAGAAGATCGAATGCTTCGACTCG
GTCGAAATTAGCGGTGTCGAGGATCGGTTCAACGCCTCGCTGGGCACTTACCACGATCTCTTGAAGATCA
TAAAGGACAAGGACTTCCTGGATAACGAGGAGAACGAGGATATTTTGGAAGATATAGTGTTGACGCTGAC
CCTTTTTGAGGATCGCGAAATGATAGAAGAAAGACTTAAGACATACGCCCACCTTTTCGACGACAAGGTT
ATGAAACAACTTAAGCGGAGGAGGTACACCGGTTGGGGGAGACTGTCTCGTAAGTTGATCAATGGCATTC
GCGACAAGCAATCCGGCAAGACCATCCTGGACTTTTTGAAGTCCGACGGTTTTGCGAATCGCAATTTTAT
GCAACTGATCCACGACGACTCACTCACTTTCAAAGAGGACATTCAAAAAGCGCAAGTTTCAGGCCAAGGC
GACTCACTTCATGAGCACATAGCAAATCTTGCAGGCTCACCAGCCATCAAAAAAGGCATTCTGCAAACTG
TCAAGGTGGTTGACGAGCTCGTCAAGGTTATGGGCCGGCATAAGCCCGAAAACATCGTTATCGAGATGGC
GCGGGAGAATCAGACCACTCAAAAGGGGCAGAAGAACTCCAGAGAACGGATGAAGCGTATAGAGGAAGGG
ATCAAGGAGCTGGGTTCCCAGATTCTCAAGGAGCATCCAGTTGAGAACACACAACTCCAGAATGAGAAGC
TCTATTTGTACTACCTGCAAAACGGCAGGGACATGTACGTTGACCAGGAACTGGACATTAACCGCTTGTC
AGATTACGACGTTGACCACATCGTGCCCCAGAGCTTTCTCGCGGATGATTCAATCGATAACAAGGTGCTG
ACCCGCAGCGACAAGAACCGTGGTAAGAGCGATAATGTGCCCTCAGAAGAAGTCGTTAAGAAGATGAAAA
ATTACTGGAGGCAACTCCTGAACGCTAAGTTGATCACGCAACGTAAGTTCGACAACCTGACCAAGGCCGA
GAGGGGCGGCCTGTCCGAGCTTGACAAAGCTGGTTTTATAAAGCGCCAGTTGGTGGAGACTCGCCAAATA
ACAAAGCACGTGGCACAAATCCTTGACTCCAGGATGAATACCAAGTACGACGAGAACGACAAGCTGATCC
GCGAGGTCAAAGTGATAACTCTTAAGTCGAAGCTGGTGTCTGACTTCCGGAAGGACTTCCAGTTTTATAA
GGTGAGGGAGATCAACAACTACCATCACGCCCACGATGCATACCTGAACGCGGTTGTGGGCACTGCCCTG
ATCAAGAAATATCCAGCCCTCGAATCTGAGTTCGTCTACGGCGACTACAAAGTTTACGACGTCAGGAAGA
TGATCGCGAAGTCTGAACAAGAGATCGGCAAGGCGACCGCTAAGTATTTCTTTTACTCGAACATCATGAA
CTTCTTCAAGACCGAAATTACACTGGCGAACGGCGAGATTCGCAAGGCCCCACTCATCGAAACCAACGGT
GAGACAGGTGAGATCGTCTGGGATAAGGGCAGGGACTTCGCGACCGTGAGGAAGGTCCTGTCCATGCCAC
AAGTGAACATAGTGAAGAAAACCGAGGTGCAAACAGGAGGGTTCTCAAAGGAGAGCATTCTCCCTAAGCG
GAATTCCGACAAGCTGATTGCCCGGAAGAAGGACTGGGATCCCAAGAAATATGGAGGTTTCGACTCCCCG
ACGGTGGCGTATTCTGTCCTCGTCGTGGCCAAGGTTGAGAAAGGAAAGAGCAAGAAGCTCAAGAGCGTCA
AGGAGCTCCTCGGGATCACCATTATGGAGCGGTCATCATTCGAAAAGAACCCGATCGATTTTCTGGAAGC
CAAGGGCTACAAGGAGGTCAAGAAGGATCTCATAATTAAGCTCCCAAAGTACTCCCTGTTCGAGCTTGAA
AACGGGCGGAAGCGCATGCTGGCCTCCGCCGGAGAGCTCCAGAAGGGAAACGAGCTCGCCCTGCCTTCTA
AATACGTCAACTTTCTGTATCTTGCCTCACACTACGAGAAGCTGAAGGGCTCACCGGAGGATAACGAGCA
AAAGCAGCTTTTTGTTGAACAGCACAAGCACTACCTTGACGAGATCATTGAGCAAATTTCGGAGTTCAGC
AAGAGAGTCATCCTCGCAGACGCCAATCTTGACAAGGTTCTGTCAGCGTATAACAAGCACAGAGACAAGC
CGATACGTGAGCAAGCTGAGAACATAATTCACCTCTTCACGCTTACTAATTTGGGGGCTCCGGCGGCCTT
TAAGTACTTCGACACTACCATAGACAGGAAAAGATACACCTCTACCAAGGAGGTCCTTGACGCTACACTT
ATCCACCAATCAATCACGGGGTTGTACGAGACTCGGATCGACCTTAGCCAGTTGGGCGGCGATGGCAGCT
CCGAAACGCCTGGAACGTCCGAGAGCGCCACCCCCGAAGGCGGGTCCGGAGGATCCGGGTCCGTCCAGAT
CCCCCAGAACCCGCTGATACTCGTGGACGGAAGCTCGTACCTGTACAGGGCATACCATGCGTTTCCACCA
CTTACGAACTCTGCTGGCGAACCAACAGGGGCCATGTATGGCGTCTTGAATATGCTCCGGTCCCTGATCA
TGCAATACAAGCCAACCCATGCAGCTGTGGTGTTCGACGCGAAAGGCAAGACTTTCCGGGACGAACTCTT
TGAGCATTATAAGAGCCATAGACCACCCATGCCGGACGATCTGCGCGCCCAGATAGAGCCACTGCACGCC
ATGGTTAAGGCGATGGGCCTTCCCCTTCTCGCGGTTAGCGGGGTGGAGGCAGACGACGTCATTGGAACGC
TCGCTAGAGAGGCCGAAAAGGCCGGCAGGCCGGTTCTCATCAGCACTGGGGATAAGGATATGGCTCAGCT
CGTGACACCAAACATAACTCTGATCAACACCATGACCAACACTATCCTCGGTCCAGAAGAAGTTGTGAAT
AAGTACGGCGTCCCGCCTGAGCTCATCATTGACTTCCTTGCGCTCATGGGAGACTCATCGGACAATATAC
CCGGCGTGCCGGGAGTCGGTGAAAAGACCGCCCAAGCGCTCTTGCAGGGATTGGGGGGGCTGGACACCTT
GTACGCGGAGCCAGAGAAGATCGCAGGTTTGTCGTTCCGCGGCGCCAAGACCATGGCGGCCAAGCTTGAA
CAGAATAAGGAGGTGGCCTATCTCTCCTATCAACTCGCCACGATAAAGACCGACGTCGAGCTCGAGCTCA
CCTGTGAGCAACTCGAGGTTCAGCAACCGGCGGCCGAGGAGCTGCTCGGCCTGTTTAAGAAGTACGAGTT
CAAGCGCTGGACAGCGGATGTTGAGGCAGGCAAATGGCTTCAGGCTAAGGGAGCTAAGCCCGCGGCCAAG
CCACAAGAAACTTCCGTGGCCGACGAAGCGCCGGAGGTCACTGCGACCGTGATATCGTACGACAATTACG
TCACGATTCTTGATGAGGAGACACTCAAGGCGTGGATTGCAAAGTTGGAGAAGGCCCCGGTGTTTGCATT
TGATACTGAAACCGACTCTCTGGACAATATTTCGGCGAACCTCGTCGGACTGTCGTTTGCAATTGAGCCG
GGCGTGGCTGCGTACATCCCAGTGGCGCATGACTATTTGGACGCCCCCGATCAAATCAGCCGGGAAAGAG
CGCTTGAACTCCTCAAGCCACTTCTCGAGGATGAGAAAGCCCTGAAGGTGGGGCAAAATCTCAAGTACGC
CCGTGGGATCTTGGCCAACTACGGCATCGAGCTCCGCGGGATCGCATTCGACACCATGTTGGAGTCCTAC
ATTCTCAACTCCGTTGCGGGCAGGCATGATATGGACTCCCTGGCCGAAAGATGGCTGAAGCACAAGACGA
TCACATTCGAAGAGATTGCAGGCAAAGGCAAGAACCAGTTGACTTTTAACCAAATCGCTCTGGAGGAGGC
GGGCCGGTACGCCGCAGAGGACGCTGATGTGACCCTTCAACTCCACCTCAAGATGTGGCCGGACCTCCAA
AAGCATAAGGGGCCATTGAACGTGTTCGAGAACATTGAAATGCCGCTTGTTCCAGTGCTCAGCAGGATTG
AGCGCAACGGGGTTAAAATTGACCCCAAGGTGCTTCACAATCACTCCGAAGAGCTGACCCTTCGGCTGGC
AGAGCTTGAAAAAAAAGCCACTGAGACATTTGGCTCCTGGTATCAACCGAAGGGCGGCACAGAAATGTTC
TGCCACCCCCGGACGGGGAAGCCGCTGCCAAAGTACCCACGGATCAAGACTCCCAAAGTTGGCGGGATCT
TTAAGAAGCCGAAGAACAAGGCCCAGCGCGAGGGTCGTGAGCCTTGCGAATTGGACACTCGTGAGTACGT
TGCAGGCGCCCCATACACGCCCGTCGAGCACGTCGTTTTTAACTTGTCATCCACCAAGCAGCTGCAGACC
ATCCTCTTCGAGAAGCAGGGAATTAAGCCGCTCAAGAAAACGCCCGGCGGCGCCCCGTCCACTTCTGAGG
AAGTCCTGGAGGAGCTTGCCCTGGACTACCCACTCCCGAAGGTGATCTTGGAGTACAGGGGACTCGCCAA
ATTGAAGAGCACCTACACGGACAAGCTCCCTCTCATGATCAATCCTAAAACGGGCCGCGTCCATACGAGC
TACCACCAAGCAGTGACCGCGACAGGAAGGCTGTCGTCAACTGATCCAAATCTTCAAAATATCCCAGTCA
GAAACGAGGAAGGACGGAGAATCCGGCAGGCGTTCATTGCTCCGGAGGATTACGTCATCGTTTCTGCAGA
CTACTCTCAAAATGAGCTGAGGATCATGGCTCATTTGTCCCGCGACAAGGGCCTGCTGACGGCCTTCGCG
GAGGGCAAGGACATCCACCGTGCCACCGCCGCAGAGGTTTTCGGCCTCCCCTTGGAGACAGTGACATCAG
AGCAACGCCGGTCGGCCAAGCGTATTAATTTCGGCCTGATATACGGCATGTCCGCCTTTGGCCTCGCTCG
GCAGCTCAACATACCAAGGAAGGAGGCCCAGAAGTACATGGACTTGTATTTCGAACGTTACCCCGGCGTC
CTCGAGTATATGGAGCGTACTCGGGCCCAAGCTAAGGAGCAGGGGTATGTCGAGACACTGGATGGGCGTC
GCCTCTATCTGCCCGACATCAAGTCATCAAATGGCGCCCGTAGAGCGGCGGCCGAACGTGCAGCCATCAA
CGCACCTATGCAAGGAACTGCCGCGGATATAATTAAACGGGCAATGATCGCCGTCGATGCCTGGCTCCAA
GCGGAGCAACCAAGGGTTAGGATGATCATGCAGGTCCACGATGAGCTTGTCTTTGAGGTCCACAAGGATG
ATGTCGACGCAGTCGCCAAGCAGATTCACCAGTTGATGGAGAATTGCACCCGCCTGGACGTCCCCCTCCT
GGTCGAGGTGGGGTCGGGCGAGAACTGGGATCAGGCGCATTGAGCTTTGAGACCACGAA
