Features (pLannotate 1.2.2; 8 found; start..end, strand, type, name):
    110..214     +  promoter       AmpR promoter: bla
    205..285     -  CDS            int (fragment): INT2_ECOLX - Protein inferred from homology: Swiss-Prot protein existence level 3. Putative integrase believed to be involved in the insertion of antibiotic resistance genes into plasmids and transposons. From Escherichia coli.
    373..429     +  CDS            GmR (fragment): gentamycin acetyltransferase; aacC1; confers resistance to gentamycin
    436..1224    +  CDS            aadA: S3AD_ECOLX - Experimental evidence at protein level: Swiss-Prot protein existence level 1. Mediates bacterial resistance to the antibiotics streptomycin and spectinomycin. From Escherichia coli.
   1398..1986    +  rep_origin     ori: high-copy-number ColE1/pMB1/pBR322/pUC origin of replication
   2169..2218    +  CDS            lacI (fragment): lac repressor; lacI; The lac repressor binds to the lac operator to inhibit transcription in E. coli. This inhibition can be relieved by adding lactose or isopropyl-β-D-thiogalactopyranoside (IPTG).
   2262..6365    +  CDS            cas9: CAS9_STRP1 - Also known as csn1 From Streptococcus pyogenes serotype M1.
   6435..9422    +  CDS            polA: DPO1_ECOLI - Also known as resA. Experimental evidence at protein level: Swiss-Prot protein existence level 1. In addition to polymerase activity, this DNA polymerase exhibits 3'-5' and 5'-3' exonuclease activity. It is able to utilize nicked circular duplex DNA as a template and can unwind the parental DNA strand from its template. From Escherichia coli (strain K12).
>Addgene plasmid #125816 | pFH77 | addgene full sequence | sequence record 252042 | Addgene NGS Result
GTGGCTCTTCAGTGGACGAAAGGGCCTCGTGATACGCCTATTTTTATAGGTTAATGTCATGATAATAATG
GTTTCTTAGACGTCAGGTGGCACTTTTCGGGGAAATGTGCGCGGAACCCCTATTTGTTTATTTTTCTAAA
TACATTCAAATATGTATCCGCTCATGAGACAATAACCCTGATAAATGCTTCAATAATATTGAAAAAGGAA
GAGTATGCGCTCACGCAACTGGTCCAGAACCTTGACCGAACGCAGCGGTGGTAACGGCGCAGTGGCGGTT
TTCATGGCTTGTTATGACTGTTTTTTTTTGGGGTACAGTCTATGCCTCGGGCATCCAAGCAGCAAGCGCG
TTACGCCGTGGGTCGATGTTTGATGTTATGGAGCAGCAACGATGTTACGCAGCAGGGCAGTCGCCCTAAA
ACAAAGTTAAACATCATGAGGGAAGCGGTGATCGCCGAAGTATCGACTCAACTATCAGAGGTAGTTGGCG
TCATCGAGCGCCATCTCGAACCGACGTTGCTGGCCGTACATTTGTACGGCTCCGCAGTGGATGGCGGCCT
GAAGCCACACAGCGATATTGATTTGCTGGTTACGGTGACCGTAAGGCTTGATGAAACAACGCGGCGAGCT
TTGATCAACGACCTTTTGGAAACTTCGGCTTCCCCTGGAGAGAGCGAGATTCTCCGCGCTGTAGAAGTCA
CCATTGTTGTGCACGACGACATCATTCCGTGGCGTTATCCAGCTAAGCGCGAACTGCAATTTGGAGAATG
GCAGCGCAATGACATTCTTGCAGGTATCTTCGAGCCAGCCACGATCGACATTGATCTGGCTATCTTGCTG
ACAAAAGCAAGAGAACATAGCGTTGCCTTGGTAGGTCCAGCGGCGGAGGAACTCTTTGATCCGGTTCCTG
AACAGGATCTATTTGAGGCGCTAAATGAAACCTTAACGCTATGGAACTCGCCGCCCGACTGGGCTGGCGA
TGAGCGAAATGTAGTGCTTACGTTGTCCCGCATTTGGTACAGCGCAGTAACCGGCAAAATCGCGCCGAAG
GATGTCGCTGCCGACTGGGCAATGGAGCGCCTGCCGGCCCAGTATCAGCCCGTCATACTTGAAGCTAGAC
AGGCTTATCTTGGACAAGAAGAAGATCGCTTGGCCTCGCGCGCAGATCAGTTGGAAGAATTTGTCCATTA
CGTAAAAGGCGAGATCACCAAGGTAGTCGGCAAATAACTGTCAGACCAAGTTTACTCATATATACTTTAG
ATTGATTTAAAACTTCATTTTTAATTTAAAAGGATCTAGGTGAAGATCCTTTTTGATAATCTCATGACCA
AAATCCCTTAACGTGAGTTTTCGTTCCACTGAGCGTCAGACCCCGTAGAAAAGATCAAAGGATCTTCTTG
AGATCCTTTTTTTCTGCGCGTAATCTGCTGCTTGCAAACAAAAAAACCACCGCTACCAGCGGTGGTTTGT
TTGCCGGATCAAGAGCTACCAACTCTTTTTCCGAAGGTAACTGGCTTCAGCAGAGCGCAGATACCAAATA
CTGTTCTTCTAGTGTAGCCGTAGTTAGGCCACCACTTCAAGAACTCTGTAGCACCGCCTACATACCTCGC
TCTGCTAATCCTGTTACCAGTGGCTGCTGCCAGTGGCGATAAGTCGTGTCTTACCGGGTTGGACTCAAGA
CGATAGTTACCGGATAAGGCGCAGCGGTCGGGCTGAACGGGGGGTTCGTGCACACAGCCCAGCTTGGAGC
GAACGACCTACACCGAACTGAGATACCTACAGCGTGAGCTATGAGAAAGCGCCACGCTTCCCGAAGGGAG
AAAGGCGGACAGGTATCCGGTAAGCGGCAGGGTCGGAACAGGAGAGCGCACGAGGGAGCTTCCAGGGGGA
AACGCCTGGTATCTTTATAGTCCTGTCGGGTTTCGCCACCTCTGACTTGAGCGTCGATTTTTGTGATGCT
CGTCAGGGGGGCGGAGCCTATGGAAAAACGCCAGCAACGCGGCCTTTTTACGGTTCCTGGCCTTTTGCTG
GCCTTTTGCTCACATGTTCTTTCCTGCGTTATCCCCTGATTCTGTGGATAACCGTATTACCGCCTTTGAG
TGAGCTGATACCGCTCGCCGCAGCCGAACGACCGAGCGCAGCGAGTCAGTGAGCGAGGAAGCGGAAGAGC
GCCCAATACGCAAACCGCCTCTCCCCGCGCGTTGGCCGATTCATTAATCACTCTGTGGTCTCAAATGGCC
CCAAAGAAGAAGCGCAAGGTGATGGATAAGAAATACTCAATTGGTTTGGCAATTGGCACAAACTCGGTGG
GCTGGGCCGTGATTACTGACGAATACAAGGTGCCATCAAAGAAGTTCAAGGTGCTCGGCAATACTGACCG
CCACTCTATCAAGAAGAATCTCATCGGCGCATTGCTCTTCGATTCGGGCGAGACAGCAGAGGCTACTAGG
CTGAAGAGGACCGCAAGGCGCAGGTACACCCGCCGCAAGAATCGCATATGCTACCTTCAAGAGATCTTCT
CAAACGAGATGGCCAAGGTGGACGACTCCTTCTTCCATAGGCTCGAAGAGTCCTTTCTGGTTGAAGAGGA
TAAGAAGCACGAGAGGCATCCTATATTCGGCAACATCGTGGACGAGGTGGCCTATCATGAGAAGTACCCT
ACGATCTACCATCTCCGCAAGAAGCTGGTTGACAGCACCGATAAAGCCGATTTGCGCCTGATCTACCTGG
CACTCGCACATATGATCAAGTTCCGCGGGCATTTCCTTATCGAGGGAGATCTCAACCCCGATAACTCCGA
CGTGGACAAGCTCTTCATTCAGCTTGTGCAAACCTATAATCAGCTGTTCGAGGAGAATCCAATCAACGCG
TCTGGTGTTGATGCAAAGGCGATCCTGTCCGCGCGCCTGTCAAAATCACGCCGGCTGGAAAACTTGATTG
CGCAACTTCCAGGTGAGAAGAAGAACGGTTTGTTCGGCAATTTGATCGCACTCAGCCTCGGACTGACCCC
CAACTTCAAGTCCAACTTCGATCTGGCCGAGGACGCCAAACTCCAGCTTTCCAAGGACACCTACGATGAT
GACCTCGATAACCTTTTGGCTCAGATTGGGGACCAGTACGCAGATCTGTTCCTTGCGGCGAAGAATCTCT
CAGACGCCATCCTGCTTTCCGATATCCTGAGGGTCAACACCGAGATCACCAAGGCGCCGCTGTCCGCATC
CATGATCAAGCGCTACGATGAACACCACCAGGATCTCACCCTCCTCAAGGCCCTGGTGCGCCAGCAATTG
CCTGAAAAGTACAAGGAGATCTTTTTCGATCAGTCCAAGAATGGCTACGCGGGCTACATTGACGGCGGAG
CGAGCCAAGAGGAATTCTATAAGTTCATCAAGCCGATTCTTGAGAAGATGGATGGCACCGAGGAGCTTTT
GGTCAAACTGAACAGAGAGGACTTGTTGAGAAAGCAGAGAACCTTCGACAATGGCTCTATCCCCCATCAA
ATTCACCTCGGAGAGCTGCACGCAATCCTCCGTCGCCAGGAGGACTTCTATCCATTCCTTAAAGATAACA
GGGAAAAAATCGAAAAGATCCTCACGTTCCGCATTCCATACTACGTGGGTCCACTCGCGCGGGGTAATAG
CAGATTTGCGTGGATGACCCGGAAGTCGGAAGAGACAATCACTCCATGGAATTTCGAGGAGGTTGTCGAT
AAGGGTGCGAGCGCCCAATCCTTTATTGAACGTATGACCAACTTCGACAAGAACCTTCCCAACGAAAAAG
TGCTCCCAAAGCATTCCCTGTTGTATGAGTACTTCACCGTTTATAATGAATTGACCAAAGTTAAATACGT
CACGGAGGGCATGCGGAAGCCGGCTTTCCTCTCGGGAGAGCAAAAGAAGGCAATTGTCGATCTGCTTTTC
AAAACGAACCGTAAAGTCACCGTGAAGCAACTCAAAGAGGACTATTTCAAGAAGATCGAATGCTTCGACT
CGGTCGAAATTAGCGGTGTCGAGGATCGGTTCAACGCCTCGCTGGGCACTTACCACGATCTCTTGAAGAT
CATAAAGGACAAGGACTTCCTGGATAACGAGGAGAACGAGGATATTTTGGAAGATATAGTGTTGACGCTG
ACCCTTTTTGAGGATCGCGAAATGATAGAAGAAAGACTTAAGACATACGCCCACCTTTTCGACGACAAGG
TTATGAAACAACTTAAGCGGAGGAGGTACACCGGTTGGGGGAGACTGTCTCGTAAGTTGATCAATGGCAT
TCGCGACAAGCAATCCGGCAAGACCATCCTGGACTTTTTGAAGTCCGACGGTTTTGCGAATCGCAATTTT
ATGCAACTGATCCACGACGACTCACTCACTTTCAAAGAGGACATTCAAAAAGCGCAAGTTTCAGGCCAAG
GCGACTCACTTCATGAGCACATAGCAAATCTTGCAGGCTCACCAGCCATCAAAAAAGGCATTCTGCAAAC
TGTCAAGGTGGTTGACGAGCTCGTCAAGGTTATGGGCCGGCATAAGCCCGAAAACATCGTTATCGAGATG
GCGCGGGAGAATCAGACCACTCAAAAGGGGCAGAAGAACTCCAGAGAACGGATGAAGCGTATAGAGGAAG
GGATCAAGGAGCTGGGTTCCCAGATTCTCAAGGAGCATCCAGTTGAGAACACACAACTCCAGAATGAGAA
GCTCTATTTGTACTACCTGCAAAACGGCAGGGACATGTACGTTGACCAGGAACTGGACATTAACCGCTTG
TCAGATTACGACGTTGACCACATCGTGCCCCAGAGCTTTCTCGCGGATGATTCAATCGATAACAAGGTGC
TGACCCGCAGCGACAAGAACCGTGGTAAGAGCGATAATGTGCCCTCAGAAGAAGTCGTTAAGAAGATGAA
AAATTACTGGAGGCAACTCCTGAACGCTAAGTTGATCACGCAACGTAAGTTCGACAACCTGACCAAGGCC
GAGAGGGGCGGCCTGTCCGAGCTTGACAAAGCTGGTTTTATAAAGCGCCAGTTGGTGGAGACTCGCCAAA
TAACAAAGCACGTGGCACAAATCCTTGACTCCAGGATGAATACCAAGTACGACGAGAACGACAAGCTGAT
CCGCGAGGTCAAAGTGATAACTCTTAAGTCGAAGCTGGTGTCTGACTTCCGGAAGGACTTCCAGTTTTAT
AAGGTGAGGGAGATCAACAACTACCATCACGCCCACGATGCATACCTGAACGCGGTTGTGGGCACTGCCC
TGATCAAGAAATATCCAGCCCTCGAATCTGAGTTCGTCTACGGCGACTACAAAGTTTACGACGTCAGGAA
GATGATCGCGAAGTCTGAACAAGAGATCGGCAAGGCGACCGCTAAGTATTTCTTTTACTCGAACATCATG
AACTTCTTCAAGACCGAAATTACACTGGCGAACGGCGAGATTCGCAAGGCCCCACTCATCGAAACCAACG
GTGAGACAGGTGAGATCGTCTGGGATAAGGGCAGGGACTTCGCGACCGTGAGGAAGGTCCTGTCCATGCC
ACAAGTGAACATAGTGAAGAAAACCGAGGTGCAAACAGGAGGGTTCTCAAAGGAGAGCATTCTCCCTAAG
CGGAATTCCGACAAGCTGATTGCCCGGAAGAAGGACTGGGATCCCAAGAAATATGGAGGTTTCGACTCCC
CGACGGTGGCGTATTCTGTCCTCGTCGTGGCCAAGGTTGAGAAAGGAAAGAGCAAGAAGCTCAAGAGCGT
CAAGGAGCTCCTCGGGATCACCATTATGGAGCGGTCATCATTCGAAAAGAACCCGATCGATTTTCTGGAA
GCCAAGGGCTACAAGGAGGTCAAGAAGGATCTCATAATTAAGCTCCCAAAGTACTCCCTGTTCGAGCTTG
AAAACGGGCGGAAGCGCATGCTGGCCTCCGCCGGAGAGCTCCAGAAGGGAAACGAGCTCGCCCTGCCTTC
TAAATACGTCAACTTTCTGTATCTTGCCTCACACTACGAGAAGCTGAAGGGCTCACCGGAGGATAACGAG
CAAAAGCAGCTTTTTGTTGAACAGCACAAGCACTACCTTGACGAGATCATTGAGCAAATTTCGGAGTTCA
GCAAGAGAGTCATCCTCGCAGACGCCAATCTTGACAAGGTTCTGTCAGCGTATAACAAGCACAGAGACAA
GCCGATACGTGAGCAAGCTGAGAACATAATTCACCTCTTCACGCTTACTAATTTGGGGGCTCCGGCGGCC
TTTAAGTACTTCGACACTACCATAGACAGGAAAAGATACACCTCTACCAAGGAGGTCCTTGACGCTACAC
TTATCCACCAATCAATCACGGGGTTGTACGAGACTCGGATCGACCTTAGCCAGTTGGGCGGCGATGGCAG
CTCCGAAACGCCTGGAACGTCCGAGAGCGCCACCCCCGAAGGCGGGTCCGGAGGATCCGGGTCCGTCCAG
ATCCCCCAGAACCCGCTGATACTCGTGGACGGAAGCTCGTACCTGTACAGGGCATACCATGCGTTTCCAC
CACTTACGAACTCTGCTGGCGAACCAACAGGGGCCATGTATGGCGTCTTGAATATGCTCCGGTCCCTGAT
CATGCAATACAAGCCAACCCATGCAGCTGTGGTGTTCGACGCGAAAGGCAAGACTTTCCGGGACGAACTC
TTTGAGCATTATAAGAGCCATAGACCACCCATGCCGGACGATCTGCGCGCCCAGATAGAGCCACTGCACG
CCATGGTTAAGGCGATGGGCCTTCCCCTTCTCGCGGTTAGCGGGGTGGAGGCAGACGACGTCATTGGAAC
GCTCGCTAGAGAGGCCGAAAAGGCCGGCAGGCCGGTTCTCATCAGCACTGGGGATAAGGATATGGCTCAG
CTCGTGACACCAAACATAACTCTGATCAACACCATGACCAACACTATCCTCGGTCCAGAAGAAGTTGTGA
ATAAGTACGGCGTCCCGCCTGAGCTCATCATTGACTTCCTTGCGCTCATGGGAGACTCATCGGACAATAT
ACCCGGCGTGCCGGGAGTCGGTGAAAAGACCGCCCAAGCGCTCTTGCAGGGATTGGGGGGGCTGGACACC
TTGTACGCGGAGCCAGAGAAGATCGCAGGTTTGTCGTTCCGCGGCGCCAAGACCATGGCGGCCAAGCTTG
AACAGAATAAGGAGGTGGCCTATCTCTCCTATCAACTCGCCACGATAAAGACCGACGTCGAGCTCGAGCT
CACCTGTGAGCAACTCGAGGTTCAGCAACCGGCGGCCGAGGAGCTGCTCGGCCTGTTTAAGAAGTACGAG
TTCAAGCGCTGGACAGCGGATGTTGAGGCAGGCAAATGGCTTCAGGCTAAGGGAGCTAAGCCCGCGGCCA
AGCCACAAGAAACTTCCGTGGCCGACGAAGCGCCGGAGGTCACTGCGACCGTGATATCGTACGACAATTA
CGTCACGATTCTTGATGAGGAGACACTCAAGGCGTGGATTGCAAAGTTGGAGAAGGCCCCGGTGTTTGCA
TTTGATACTGAAACCGACTCTCTGGACAATATTTCGGCGAACCTCGTCGGACTGTCGTTTGCAATTGAGC
CGGGCGTGGCTGCGTACATCCCAGTGGCGCATGACTATTTGGACGCCCCCGATCAAATCAGCCGGGAAAG
AGCGCTTGAACTCCTCAAGCCACTTCTCGAGGATGAGAAAGCCCTGAAGGTGGGGCAAAATCTCAAGTAC
GCCCGTGGGATCTTGGCCAACTACGGCATCGAGCTCCGCGGGATCGCATTCGACACCATGTTGGAGTCCT
ACATTCTCAACTCCGTTGCGGGCAGGCATGATATGGACTCCCTGGCCGAAAGATGGCTGAAGCACAAGAC
GATCACATTCGAAGAGATTGCAGGCAAAGGCAAGAACCAGTTGACTTTTAACCAAATCGCTCTGGAGGAG
GCGGGCCGGTACGCCGCAGAGGACGCTGATGTGACCCTTCAACTCCACCTCAAGATGTGGCCGGACCTCC
AAAAGCATAAGGGGCCATTGAACGTGTTCGAGAACATTGAAATGCCGCTTGTTCCAGTGCTCAGCAGGAT
TGAGCGCAACGGGGTTAAAATTGACCCCAAGGTGCTTCACAATCACTCCGAAGAGCTGACCCTTCGGCTG
GCAGAGCTTGAAAAAAAAGCCACTGAGACATTTGGCTCCTGGTATCAACCGAAGGGCGGCACAGAAATGT
TCTGCCACCCCCGGACGGGGAAGCCGCTGCCAAAGTACCCACGGATCAAGACTCCCAAAGTTGGCGGGAT
CTTTAAGAAGCCGAAGAACAAGGCCCAGCGCGAGGGTCGTGAGCCTTGCGAATTGGACACTCGTGAGTAC
GTTGCAGGCGCCCCATACACGCCCGTCGAGCACGTCGTTTTTAACTTGTCATCCACCAAGCAGCTGCAGA
CCATCCTCTTCGAGAAGCAGGGAATTAAGCCGCTCAAGAAAACGCCCGGCGGCGCCCCGTCCACTTCTGA
GGAAGTCCTGGAGGAGCTTGCCCTGGACTACCCACTCCCGAAGGTGATCTTGGAGTACAGGGGACTCGCC
AAATTGAAGAGCACCTACACGGACAAGCTCCCTCTCATGATCAATCCTAAAACGGGCCGCGTCCATACGA
GCTACCACCAAGCAGTGACCGCGACAGGAAGGCTGTCGTCAACTGATCCAAATCTTCAAAATATCCCAGT
CAGAAACGAGGAAGGACGGAGAATCCGGCAGGCGTTCATTGCTCCGGAGGATTACGTCATCGTTTCTGCA
GACTACTCTCAAAATGAGCTGAGGATCATGGCTCATTTGTCCCGCGACAAGGGCCTGCTGACGGCCTTCG
CGGAGGGCAAGGACATCCACCGTGCCACCGCCGCAGAGGTTTTCGGCCTCCCCTTGGAGACAGTGACATC
AGAGCAACGCCGGTCGGCCAAGCGTATTAATTTCGGCCTGATATACGGCATGTCCGCCTTTGGCCTCGCT
CGGCAGCTCAACATACCAAGGAAGGAGGCCCAGAAGTACATGGACTTGTATTTCGAACGTTACCCCGGCG
TCCTCGAGTATATGGAGCGTACTCGGGCCCAAGCTAAGGAGCAGGGGTATGTCGAGACACTGGATGGGCG
TCGCCTCTATCTGCCCGACATCAAGTCATCAAATGGCGCCCGTAGAGCGGCGGCCGAACGTGCAGCCATC
AACGCACCTATGCAAGGAACTGCCGCGGATATAATTAAACGGGCAATGATCGCCGTCGATGCCTGGCTCC
AAGCGGAGCAACCAAGGGTTAGGATGATCATGCAGGTCCACGATGAGCTTGTCTTTGAGGTCCACAAGGA
TGATGTCGACGCAGTCGCCAAGCAGATTCACCAGTTGATGGAGAATTGCACCCGCCTGGACGTCCCCCTC
CTGGTCGAGGTGGGGTCGGGCGAGAACTGGGATCAGGCGCATTGAGCTTTGAGACCACGAA
